Addgene plasmid #99311: STARR-seq luciferase validation vector_SCP1_SV40
Purpose: Luciferase validation vector with SV40 enhancer inserted downstream of the reporter gene. The candidate's enhancer activity is reflected by luciferase activity
Depositing lab: Alexander Stark. Depositing organization: Research Institute of Molecular Pathology (IMP). Publication: Resolving systematic errors in widely used enhancer activity assays in human cells. Muerdter F, Boryn LM, Woodfin AR, Neumayr C, Rath M, Zabidi MA, Pagani M, Haberle V, Kazmar T, Catarino RR, Schernhuber K, Arnold CD, Stark A. Nat Methods. 2017 Dec 11. pii: nmeth.4534. doi: 10.1038/nmeth.4534. PubMed 29256496.
Backbone
  Vector backbone: STARR-seq luciferase validation vector_SCP1
  Backbone manufacturer: Promega
  Backbone size w/o insert (bp): 4042
  Vector type: Mammalian Expression, Luciferase ; STARR-seq Luciferase validation vector
Growth in bacteria
  Bacterial resistance: Ampicillin, 100 μg/mL
  Growth temperature: 37°C
  Growth strain: DH5alpha
  Copy number: High Copy
Gene/Insert
  Gene/Insert name: SV40 enhancer
  Species: H. sapiens (human)
  Insert size (bp): 237
  Cloning method: Gibson Cloning
Terms and licenses: Academic/Nonprofit Terms; Industry Terms: Not Available to Industry
Depositor comments: This vector has the SV40 enhancer cloned downstream of the reporter gene; Core promoter is SCP1 . Please see bioRxiv for preprint article. Posted 17 July 2017. DOI: 10.1101/164590
How to cite: STARR-seq luciferase validation vector_SCP1_SV40 was a gift from Alexander Stark (Addgene plasmid # 99311 ; http://n2t.net/addgene:99311 ; RRID:Addgene_99311)
