[The description below was written by a language model from this plasmid's Addgene catalogue record and pLannotate feature annotations shown in this document.]
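Description:
STARR-seq luciferase validation vector_SCP1_SV40 is a mammalian luciferase reporter plasmid built on a Promega-derived backbone and used to measure enhancer activity in transfected cells. The sequenced plasmid is 4,278 nt. It is maintained in E. coli at high copy through a ColE1/pUC-type origin and selected with ampicillin via the β-lactamase gene (AmpR) and its bla promoter.

The reporter unit consists of the synthetic firefly luciferase gene luc2 followed by an SV40 polyadenylation signal. According to the depositor, transcription is driven by the SCP1 (super core promoter 1) minimal core promoter. This element is not called out in the automated feature table, but it would be expected in the unannotated region just upstream of luc2. Ahead of that region sit a synthetic poly(A) signal and an RNA polymerase II transcriptional pause site from the human α2-globin gene, a standard arrangement that blocks read-through transcription from the backbone and keeps background luciferase signal low. The insert is a 237 bp SV40 enhancer introduced by Gibson cloning downstream of the reporter gene. It corresponds to the feature annotated as an SV40 enhancer/early promoter fragment located after the poly(A) signal. The catalogue lists the insert species as human, although the element is of simian virus 40 origin. A short annotated large T antigen fragment is probably just part of the SV40 late poly(A) region.

Because a core promoter alone gives little expression, luciferase output reflects the activity of the downstream enhancer. With the strong, well-characterised SV40 enhancer in the candidate position, this construct likely serves as a positive control or reference when validating candidate enhancers identified by STARR-seq, though the record does not state this role explicitly.
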