Features (pLannotate 1.2.2; 9 found; start..end, strand, type, name):
     55..123     -  CDS            large T antigen (fragment): large T antigen from SV40 (simian virus 40)
    135..369     +  promoter       SV40 promoter (fragment): SV40 enhancer and early promoter
    428..1016    -  rep_origin     ori: high-copy-number ColE1/pMB1/pBR322/pUC origin of replication
   1216..2076    -  CDS            AmpR: β-lactamase confers resistance to ampicillin, carbenicillin, and related antibiotics
   2077..2118    -  promoter       AmpR promoter (fragment): bla
   2181..2229    +  polyA_signal   poly(A) signal: synthetic polyadenylation signal
   2243..2334    +  misc_feature   pause site: RNA polymerase II transcriptional pause signal from the human α2 globin gene
   2493..4145    +  CDS            luciferase: firefly luciferase synthetic luc2 version of the luciferase gene
   4189..32      -  polyA_signal   SV40 poly(A) signal (across the origin): SV40 polyadenylation signal
>Addgene plasmid #99311 | STARR-seq luciferase validation vector_SCP1_SV40 | addgene full sequence | sequence record 199061 | Addgene NGS Result
TTGTAACCATTATAAGCTGCAATAAACAAGTTAACAACAACAATTGCATTCATTTTATGTTTCAGGTTCA
GGGGGAGGTGTGGGAGGTTTTTTAAAGCAAGTAAAACCTCTACAAATGTGGTAAAATCGATAAGGCTGTG
GAATGTGTGTCAGTTAGGGTGTGGAAAGTCCCCAGGCTCCCCAGCAGGCAGAAGTATGCAAAGCATGCAT
CTCAATTAGTCAGCAACCAGGTGTGGAAAGTCCCCAGGCTCCCCAGCAGGCAGAAGTATGCAAAGCATGC
ATCTCAATTAGTCAGCAACCATAGTCCCGCCCCTAACTCCGCCCATCCCGCCCCTAACTCCGCCCAGTTC
CGCCCATTCTCCGCTCCATCGTGAGCAAAAGGCCAGCAAAAGGCCAGGAACCGTAAAAAGGCCGCGTTGC
TGGCGTTTTTCCATAGGCTCCGCCCCCCTGACGAGCATCACAAAAATCGACGCTCAAGTCAGAGGTGGCG
AAACCCGACAGGACTATAAAGATACCAGGCGTTTCCCCCTGGAAGCTCCCTCGTGCGCTCTCCTGTTCCG
ACCCTGCCGCTTACCGGATACCTGTCCGCCTTTCTCCCTTCGGGAAGCGTGGCGCTTTCTCATAGCTCAC
GCTGTAGGTATCTCAGTTCGGTGTAGGTCGTTCGCTCCAAGCTGGGCTGTGTGCACGAACCCCCCGTTCA
GCCCGACCGCTGCGCCTTATCCGGTAACTATCGTCTTGAGTCCAACCCGGTAAGACACGACTTATCGCCA
CTGGCAGCAGCCACTGGTAACAGGATTAGCAGAGCGAGGTATGTAGGCGGTGCTACAGAGTTCTTGAAGT
GGTGGCCTAACTACGGCTACACTAGAAGAACAGTATTTGGTATCTGCGCTCTGCTGAAGCCAGTTACCTT
CGGAAAAAGAGTTGGTAGCTCTTGATCCGGCAAACAAACCACCGCTGGTAGCGGTGGTTTTTTTGTTTGC
AAGCAGCAGATTACGCGCAGAAAAAAAGGATCTCAAGAAGATCCTTTGATCTTTTCTACGGGGTCTGACG
CTCAGTGGAACGAAAACTCACGTTAAGGGATTTTGGTCATGAGATTATCAAAAAGGATCTTCACCTAGAT
CCTTTTAAATTAAAAATGAAGTTTTAAATCAATCTAAAGTATATATGAGTAAACTTGGTCTGACAGCGGC
CGCAAATGCTAAACCACTGCAGTGGTTACCAGTGCTTGATCAGTGAGGCACCGATCTCAGCGATCTGCCT
ATTTCGTTCGTCCATAGTGGCCTGACTCCCCGTCGTGTAGATCACTACGATTCGTGAGGGCTTACCATCA
GGCCCCAGCGCAGCAATGATGCCGCGAGAGCCGCGTTCACCGGCCCCCGATTTGTCAGCAATGAACCAGC
CAGCAGGGAGGGCCGAGCGAAGAAGTGGTCCTGCTACTTTGTCCGCCTCCATCCAGTCTATGAGCTGCTG
TCGTGATGCTAGAGTAAGAAGTTCGCCAGTGAGTAGTTTCCGAAGAGTTGTGGCCATTGCTACTGGCATC
GTGGTATCACGCTCGTCGTTCGGTATGGCTTCGTTCAACTCTGGTTCCCAGCGGTCAAGCCGGGTCACAT
GATCACCCATATTATGAAGAAATGCAGTCAGCTCCTTAGGGCCTCCGATCGTTGTCAGAAGTAAGTTGGC
CGCGGTGTTGTCGCTCATGGTAATGGCAGCACTACACAATTCTCTTACCGTCATGCCATCCGTAAGATGC
TTTTCCGTGACCGGCGAGTACTCAACCAAGTCGTTTTGTGAGTAGTGTATACGGCGACCAAGCTGCTCTT
GCCCGGCGTCTATACGGGACAACACCGCGCCACATAGCAGTACTTTGAAAGTGCTCATCATCGGGAATCG
TTCTTCGGGGCGGAAAGACTCAAGGATCTTGCCGCTATTGAGATCCAGTTCGATATAGCCCACTCTTGCA
CCCAGTTGATCTTCAGCATCTTTTACTTTCACCAGCGTTTCGGGGTGTGCAAAAACAGGCAAGCAAAATG
CCGCAAAGAAGGGAATGAGTGCGACACGAAAATGTTGGATGCTCATACTCGTCCTTTTTCAATATTATTG
AAGCATTTATCAGGGTTACTAGTACGTCTCTCAAGGATAAGTAAGTAATATTAAGGTACGGGAGGTATTG
GACAGGCCGCAATAAAATATCTTTATTTTCATTACATCTGTGTGTTGGTTTTTTGTGTGAATCGATAGTA
CTAACATACGCTCTCCATCAAAACAAAACGAAACAAAACAAACTAGCAAAATAGGCTGTCCCCAGTGCAA
GTGCAGGTGCCAGAACATTTCTCTGGCCTAACTGGCTTAGAGATCTCCCTAGGGACTTATATAAGGGGGT
GGGGGCGCGTTCGTCCTCAGTCGCGATCGAACACTCGAGCCGAGCAGACGTGCCTACGGACCCGGGCTAG
CGACCTAAAGCTTGGCAATCCGGTACTGTTGGTAAAGCCACCATGGAAGATGCCAAAAACATTAAGAAGG
GCCCAGCGCCATTCTACCCACTCGAAGACGGGACCGCCGGCGAGCAGCTGCACAAAGCCATGAAGCGCTA
CGCCCTGGTGCCCGGCACCATCGCCTTTACCGACGCACATATCGAGGTGGACATTACCTACGCCGAGTAC
TTCGAGATGAGCGTTCGGCTGGCAGAAGCTATGAAGCGCTATGGGCTGAATACAAACCATCGGATCGTGG
TGTGCAGCGAGAATAGCTTGCAGTTCTTCATGCCCGTGTTGGGTGCCCTGTTCATCGGTGTGGCTGTGGC
CCCAGCTAACGACATCTACAACGAGCGCGAGCTGCTGAACAGCATGGGCATCAGCCAGCCCACCGTCGTA
TTCGTGAGCAAGAAAGGGCTGCAAAAGATCCTCAACGTGCAAAAGAAGCTACCGATCATACAAAAGATCA
TCATCATGGATAGCAAGACCGACTACCAGGGCTTCCAAAGCATGTACACCTTCGTGACTTCCCATTTGCC
ACCCGGCTTCAACGAGTACGACTTCGTGCCCGAGAGCTTCGACCGGGACAAAACCATCGCCCTGATCATG
AACAGTAGTGGCAGTACCGGATTGCCCAAGGGCGTAGCCCTACCGCACCGCACCGCTTGTGTCCGATTCA
GTCATGCCCGCGACCCCATCTTCGGCAACCAGATCATCCCCGACACCGCTATCCTCAGCGTGGTGCCATT
TCACCACGGCTTCGGCATGTTCACCACGCTGGGCTACTTGATCTGCGGCTTTCGGGTCGTGCTCATGTAC
CGCTTCGAGGAGGAGCTATTCTTGCGCAGCTTGCAAGACTATAAGATTCAATCTGCCCTGCTGGTGCCCA
CACTATTTAGCTTCTTCGCTAAGAGCACTCTCATCGACAAGTACGACCTAAGCAACTTGCACGAGATCGC
CAGCGGCGGGGCGCCGCTCAGCAAGGAGGTAGGTGAGGCCGTGGCCAAACGCTTCCACCTACCAGGCATC
CGCCAGGGCTACGGCCTGACAGAAACAACCAGCGCCATTCTGATCACCCCCGAAGGGGACGACAAGCCTG
GCGCAGTAGGCAAGGTGGTGCCCTTCTTCGAGGCTAAGGTGGTGGACTTGGACACCGGTAAGACACTGGG
TGTGAACCAGCGCGGCGAGCTGTGCGTCCGTGGCCCCATGATCATGAGCGGCTACGTTAACAACCCCGAG
GCTACAAACGCTCTCATCGACAAGGACGGCTGGCTGCACAGCGGCGACATCGCCTACTGGGACGAGGACG
AGCACTTCTTCATCGTGGACCGGCTGAAGAGCCTGATCAAATACAAGGGCTACCAGGTAGCCCCAGCCGA
ACTGGAGAGCATCCTGCTGCAACACCCCAACATCTTCGACGCCGGGGTCGCCGGCCTGCCCGACGACGAT
GCCGGCGAGCTGCCCGCCGCAGTCGTCGTGCTGGAACACGGTAAAACCATGACCGAGAAGGAGATCGTGG
ACTATGTGGCCAGCCAGGTTACAACCGCCAAGAAGCTGCGCGGTGGTGTTGTGTTCGTGGACGAGGTGCC
TAAAGGACTGACCGGCAAGTTGGACGCCCGCAAGATCCGCGAGATTCTCATTAAGGCCAAGAAGGGCGGC
AAGATCGCCGTGTAATAATTCTAGAGTCGGGGCGGCCGGCCGCTTCGAGCAGACATGATAAGATACATTG
ATGAGTTTGGACAAACCACAACTAGAATGCAGTGAAAAAAATGCTTTATTTGTGAAATTTGTGATGCTAT
TGCTTTAT
